>Addgene plasmid #57574 | tdEos-Alpha1-Catenin-C-18 | depositor partial sequence | sequence record 88721 | insert sequence
CGCATGCCAAGTGACGTTCAGATCCGCTAGCGCTACCGGTCGCCACCATGAGTGCGATTAAGCCAGACAT
GAAGATCAACCTCCGTATGGAAGGCAACGTAAACGGGCACCACTTTGTGATCGACGGAGATGGTACAGGC
AAGCCTTTTGAGGGAAAACAGAGTATGGATCTTGAAGTCAAAGAGGGCGGACCTCTGCCTTTTGCCTTTG
ATATCCTGACCACTGCATTCCATTACGGCAACAGGGTATTCGCCGAATATCCAGACCACATACAAGACTA
TTTTAAGCAGTCGTTTCCTAAGGGGTATTCGTGGGAACGAAGCTTGACTTTCGAAGACGGGGGCATTTGC
ATTGCCAGAAACGACATAACAATGGAAGGGGACACTTTCTATAATAAAGTTCGATTTCACGGTGTAAACT
TTCCCGCCAATGGTCCAGTTATGCAGAAGAAGACGCTGAAATGGGAGCCCTCCACTGAGAAAATGTATGT
GCGTGATGGAGTGCTGACTGGTGATATTCGCATGGCTTTGTTGCTTGAAGGAAATGCCCATTACCGATGT
GACTTCAGAACTACTTACAAAGCTAAGGAGAAGGGTGTCAAGTTACCAGGCTACCACTTTGTGGACCACT
GCATTGAGATTTTAAGCCATGACAAAGATTACAACAAGGTTAAGCTGTATGAGCATGCTGTTGCTCATTC
TGGATTGCCTGACAATGCCAGACGATCCGGTAGCGGTCACGGTACTGGTTCTACTGGTTCTGGTTCTTCT
GAGAGTGCGATTAAGCCAGACATGAAGATCAACCTCCGTATGGAAGGCAACGTAAACGGGCACCACTTTG
TGATCGACGGAGATGGTACAGGCAAGCCTTTTGAGGGAAAACAGAGTATGGATCTTGAAGTCAAAGAGGG
CGGACCTCTGCCTTTTGCCTTTGATATCCTGACCACTGCATTCCATTACGGCAACAGGGTATTCGCCGAA
TATCCAGACCACATACAGACTATTTTAAGCAGTCGTTTCCTACGGGTATTCGTGGGAACGAGCTTGACTT
TCGAGACGGGGCATTTGCATTGCCAGAAACGACATACATGGAGGGACACTTTCTATAATAAAGTCGATTT
CACGGTGTAAACTTCCCGCAATGGTCAGTTATGCAGAAGAAGACGCTGAAATGGGAGTCCTCCACTGAAA
ATGTATGTGCGGTGATGGATGCTGACTGTGCATTGCCAATGGCTTGTGTCTTGAAGAATGCCATTACCGG
AAGTGTGACCTCTCGA
