>Addgene plasmid #57574 | tdEos-Alpha1-Catenin-C-18 | depositor partial sequence | sequence record 88722 | Insert sequence 2
TGGCTCTCTCCCAGAGAACCATTTTTGAGAGAGAGTTGGAAACAAGTGTTATTGTCTTCCCAAGAAAAAG
ACTTGATTGACTGATCGCACCTGCCCGGTTCCATTCCGAGGCCCGGGCAGCCCGAGTCATCCAGTAGTCA
CCCTCCAGAGAGTGGACCACTACGAGCCAGGAGTTACACACAAAGGAAGGTCCTGGAAGCCACCAAGCCC
CCTCTCCCAACACCAGTCATGCCGCGCTCACTGAGCAGGTGGAAGCAGCTGTGGAAGCCCTCAGCTCGGA
CCCGGCCCAGCCCATGGATGAGAATGAGTCATCGACGCCTCCCGTCTGGTGTACGACGGCATCCGGGACA
TCCGGAAAGCAGTGCTGATGATCAGGACCCCCGAGGAGTTGGACGACTCTGACTTCGAGACTGAAGACTT
TGATGTCAGAAGCAGGACCAGTGTCCAGACAGAAGATGACCAGCTGATAGCTGGCCAGAGCGCCCGGGCG
ATCATGGCTCAGCTTCCTCAGGAGCAAAAAGCAAAGATTGCAGAACAGGTGGCCAGTTTCCAGGAAGAGA
AGAGCAAGCTGGATGCTGAAGTGTCCAAGTGGGATGACAGTGGCAATGACATCATTGTGCTGGCCAAGCA
GATGTGCATGATCATGATGGAGATGACCGACTTCACCCGAGGCAAAGGTCCACTCAAAAACACCTCTGAC
GTGATCAGTGCTGCCAAGAAAATTGCGGAGGCGGGATCCAGGATGGACAAGCTCGGCCGGACCATCGCAG
ACCATTGCCCAGACTCGGCATGCAAGCAGGACCTGCTGGCCTACCTTCAGCGCATCGCTCTCTACTGCCA
CCAGCTCAACATCTGCAGCAAAGTCAAGGCTGAAGTACAGAACCTTGGTGGAGAGCTGGTCGTCTCTGGG
GTGGACAGCGCCATGTCCCTGATCCAGGCGGCCAAGAACTTGATGAATGCTGTTGTGCAGACAGTGAAGG
CGTCCTACGTGGCTTCCACCAAATACCAGAAGTCACAGGGGATGGCTTCCTTGAACCTTCCTGCTGTGTC
ATGGAAGATGAAGGCCCCTGAGAAGAAGCCGTTGGTGAAGAGAGAGAAGCAGGATGAGACGCAGACCAAG
ATTAAACGAGCTTCTCAGAAGAAACACGTGAACCCAGTGCAGGCCCTGAGCGAGTTCAAAGCCATGGACA
GCATCTGAGAATTCTGCAGTCGACGGTACCGCGGGCCCGGGATCCACCGGATCTAGATAACTGATCATAA
TCAGCCATACCACATTGTAGAGAAGCCA
