>Addgene plasmid #57574 | tdEos-Alpha1-Catenin-C-18 | addgene partial sequence | sequence record 105685 | SV40pA-R 5'-GAAATTTGTGATGCTATTGC-3'
ACAACAACAATTGCATTCATTTTATGTTTCAGGTTCAGGGGGAGGTGTGGGAGGTTTTTTAAAGCAAGTA
AAACCTCTACAAATGTGGTATGGCTGATTATGATCAGTTATCTAGATCCGGTGGATCCCGGGCCCGCGGT
ACCGTCGACTGCAGAATTCTCAGATGCTGTCCATGGCTTTGAACTCGCTCAGGGCCTGCACTGGGTTCAC
GTGTTTCTTCTGAGAAGCTCGTTTAATCTTGGTCTGCGTCTCATCCTGCTTCTCTCTCTTCACCAACGGC
TTCTTCTCAGGGGCCTTCATCTTCCATGACACAGCAGGAAGGTTCAAGGAAGCCATCCCCTGTGACTTCT
GGTATTTGGTGGAAGCCACGTAGGACGCCTTCACTGTCTGCACAACAGCATTCATCAAGTTCTTGGCCGC
CTGGATCAGGGACATGGCGCTGTCCACCCCAGAGACGACCAGCTCTCCACCAAGGTTCTGTACTTCAGCC
TTGACTTTGCTGCAGATGTTGAGCTGGTGGCAGTAGAGAGCGATGCGCTGAAGGTAGGCCAGCAGGTCCT
GCTTGCATGCCGAGTCTGGGCAATGGTCTGCGATGGTCCGGCCGAGCTTGTCCATCCTGGATCCCGCCTC
CGCAATTTTCTTGGCAGCACTGATCACGTCAGAGGTGTTTTTGAGTGGACCTTTGCCTCGGGTGAAGTCG
GTCATCTCCATCATGATCATGCACATCTGCTTGGCCAGCACAATGATGTCATTGCCACTGTCATCCCACT
TGGACACTTCAGCATCCAGCTTGCTCTTCTCTTCCTGGAAACTGGCCACCTGTTCTGCAATCTTTGCTT
