[The description below was written by a language model from this plasmid's Addgene catalogue record.]
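Description:
tdEos-Alpha1-Catenin-C-18 is a mammalian expression plasmid built on the tdEos-C1 backbone (about 4.75 kb without the insert) that produces mouse alpha1-catenin fused to the fluorescent protein tdEos. It is maintained in E. coli as a high-copy plasmid under kanamycin selection, and it carries a neomycin resistance marker so that transfected mammalian cells can be selected with G418. The record does not include a feature table, so the origin of replication and other backbone elements are not itemised. The listed 3′ sequencing primer does indicate an SV40 polyadenylation signal downstream of the expression cassette.

Expression is driven by the CMV promoter, a strong constitutive promoter in most mammalian cell lines. The tdEos tag is supplied by the backbone and sits at the N terminus of the alpha1-catenin coding sequence. The "C-18" in the name probably denotes this C-type fusion arrangement and a linker length, although the record does not explain it. tdEos is a tandem-dimer form of Eos, a green-to-red photoconvertible fluorescent protein. This fits the two recorded spectral states, with excitation/emission of 505/516 nm for the green form and 569/581 nm for the red form.

The stated purpose is as a localization marker, and the record lists tight junctions as the labelled structure. Alpha-catenin is more generally known as a cadherin-associated component of cell–cell junctions that links them to the actin cytoskeleton. The construct is suited to live-cell imaging of junctional structures, and the photoconvertible tag in principle allows tracking of selected protein pools or super-resolution localization microscopy, though the record does not name specific applications. The cloning method is recorded as unknown.
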