Addgene plasmid #57574: tdEos-Alpha1-Catenin-C-18
Purpose: Localization: Tight Junctions, Excitation: 505 / 569, Emission: 516 / 581
Depositing lab: Michael Davidson. Depositing organization: Florida State University, Tallahassee.
Backbone
  Vector backbone: tdEos-C1
  Backbone size w/o insert (bp): 4750
  Vector type: Mammalian Expression
  Selectable markers: Neomycin (select with G418)
Growth in bacteria
  Bacterial resistance: Kanamycin, 50 μg/mL
  Growth temperature: 37°C
  Growth strain: DH5alpha
  Copy number: High Copy
Gene/Insert
  Gene/Insert name: Alpha1-Catenin (alt name: NM_009818.1)
  Species: M. musculus (mouse)
  Promoter: CMV
  Tag / fusion protein: tdEos (N terminal on backbone)
  Cloning method: Unknown
  Sequencing primers: 5′ CMV-F; 3′ SV40pA-R
Terms and licenses: Academic/Nonprofit Terms; Industry Terms
Depositor comments: . Excitation = 505 / 569; Emission = 516 / 581
How to cite: tdEos-Alpha1-Catenin-C-18 was a gift from Michael Davidson (Addgene plasmid # 57574 ; http://n2t.net/addgene:57574 ; RRID:Addgene_57574)
